>Addgene plasmid #73427 | pdCas9-M-C4 | depositor full sequence | sequence record 135327 | Full Sequence
GAATTCCGGATGAGCATTCATCAGGCGGGCAAGAATGTGAATAAAGGCCGGATAAAACTTGTGCTTATTT
TTCTTTACGGTCTTTAAAAAGGCCGTAATATCCAGCTGAACGGTCTGGTTATAGGTACATTGAGCAACTG
ACTGAAATGCCTCAAAATGTTCTTTACGATGCCATTGGGATATATCAACGGTGGTATATCCAGTGATTTT
TTTCTCCATTTTAGCTTCCTTAGCTCCTGAAAATCTCGATAACTCAAAAAATACGCCCGGTAGTGATCTT
ATTTCATTATGGTGAAAGTTGGAACCTCTTACGTGCCGATCAACGTCTCATTTTCGCCAAAAGTTGGCCC
AGGGCTTCCCGGTATCAACAGGGACACCAGGATTTATTTATTCTGCGAAGTGATCTTCCGTCACAGGTAT
TTATTCGGCGCAAAGTGCGTCGGGTGATGCTGCCAACTTACTGATTTAGTGTATGATGGTGTTTTTGAGG
TGCTCCAGTGGCTTCTGTTTCTATCAGCTGTCCCTCCTGTTCAGCTACTGACGGGGTGGTGCGTAACGGC
AAAAGCACCGCCGGACATCAGCGCTAGCGGAGTGTATACTGGCTTACTATGTTGGCACTGATGAGGGTGT
CAGTGAAGTGCTTCATGTGGCAGGAGAAAAAAGGCTGCACCGGTGCGTCAGCAGAATATGTGATACAGGA
TATATTCCGCTTCCTCGCTCACTGACTCGCTACGCTCGGTCGTTCGACTGCGGCGAGCGGAAATGGCTTA
CGAACGGGGCGGAGATTTCCTGGAAGATGCCAGGAAGATACTTAACAGGGAAGTGAGAGGGCCGCGGCAA
AGCCGTTTTTCCATAGGCTCCGCCCCCCTGACAAGCATCACGAAATCTGACGCTCAAATCAGTGGTGGCG
AAACCCGACAGGACTATAAAGATACCAGGCGTTTCCCCCTGGCGGCTCCCTCGTGCGCTCTCCTGTTCCT
GCCTTTCGGTTTACCGGTGTCATTCCGCTGTTATGGCCGCGTTTGTCTCATTCCACGCCTGACACTCAGT
TCCGGGTAGGCAGTTCGCTCCAAGCTGGACTGTATGCACGAACCCCCCGTTCAGTCCGACCGCTGCGCCT
TATCCGGTAACTATCGTCTTGAGTCCAACCCGGAAAGACATGCAAAAGCACCACTGGCAGCAGCCACTGG
TAATTGATTTAGAGGAGTTAGTCTTGAAGTCATGCGCCGGTTAAGGCTAAACTGAAAGGACAAGTTTTGG
TGACTGCGCTCCTCCAAGCCAGTTACCTCGGTTCAAAGAGTTGGTAGCTCAGAGAACCTTCGAAAAACCG
CCCTGCAAGGCGGTTTTTTCGTTTTCAGAGCAAGAGATTACGCGCAGACCAAAACGATCTCAAGAAGATC
ATCTTATTAATCAGATAAAATATTTCTAGATTTCAGTGCAATTTATCTCTTCAAATGTAGCACCTGAAGT
CAGCCCCATACGATATAAGTTGTAATTCTCATGTTTGACAGCTTATCATCGATAAGCTTTAATGCGGTAG
TTTATCACAGTTAAATTGCTAACGCAGTCAGGCACCGTGTATGAAATCTAACAATGCGCTCATCGTCATC
CTCGGCACCGTCACCCTGGATGCTGTAGGCATAGGCTTGGTTATGCCGGTACTGCCGGGCCTCTTGCGGG
ATTACGAAATCATCCTGTGGAGCTTAGTAGGTTTAGCAAGATGGCAGCGCCTAAATGTAGAATGATAAAA
GGATTAAGAGATTAATTTCCCTAAAAATGATAAAACAAGCGTTTTGAAAGCGCTTGTTTTTTTGGTTTGC
AGTCAGAGTAGAATAGAAGTATCAAAAAAAGCACCGACTCGGTGCCACTTTTTCAAGTTGATAACGGACT
AGCCTTATTTTAACTTGCTATGCTGTTTTGAATGGTTCCAACAAGATTATTTTATAACTTTTATAACAAA
TAATCAAGGAGAAATTCAAAGAAATTTATCAGCCATAAAACAATACTTAATACTATAGAATGATAACAAA
ATAAACTACTTTTTAAAAGAATTTTGTGTTATAATCTATTTATTATTAAGTATTGGGTAATATTTTTTGA
AGAGATATTTTGAAAAAGAAAAATTAAAGCATATTAAACTAATTTCGGAGGTCATTAAAACTATTATTGA
AATCATCAAACTCATTATGGATTTAATTTAAACTTTTTATTTTAGGAGGCAAAAATGGATAAGAAATACT
CAATAGGCTTAGCTATCGGCACAAATAGCGTCGGATGGGCGGTGATCACTGATGAATATAAGGTTCCGTC
TAAAAAGTTCAAGGTTCTGGGAAATACAGACCGCCACAGTATCAAAAAAAATCTTATAGGGGCTCTTTTA
TTTGACAGTGGAGAGACAGCGGAAGCGACTCGTCTCAAACGGACAGCTCGTAGAAGGTATACACGTCGGA
AGAATCGTATTTGTTATCTACAGGAGATTTTTTCAAATGAGATGGCGAAAGTAGATGATAGTTTCTTTCA
TCGACTTGAAGAGTCTTTTTTGGTGGAAGAAGACAAGAAGCATGAACGTCATCCTATTTTTGGAAATATA
GTAGATGAAGTTGCTTATCATGAGAAATATCCAACTATCTATCATCTGCGAAAAAAATTGGTAGATTCTA
CTGATAAAGCGGATTTGCGCTTAATCTATTTGGCCTTAGCGCATATGATTAAGTTTCGTGGTCATTTTTT
GATTGAGGGAGATTTAAATCCTGATAATAGTGATGTGGACAAACTATTTATCCAGTTGGTACAAACCTAC
AATCAATTATTTGAAGAAAACCCTATTAACGCAAGTGGAGTAGATGCTAAAGCGATTCTTTCTGCACGAT
TGAGTAAATCAAGACGATTAGAAAATCTCATTGCTCAGCTCCCCGGTGAGAAGAAAAATGGCTTATTTGG
GAATCTCATTGCTTTGTCATTGGGTTTGACCCCTAATTTTAAATCAAATTTTGATTTGGCAGAAGATGCT
AAATTACAGCTTTCAAAAGATACTTACGATGATGATTTAGATAATTTATTGGCGCAAATTGGAGATCAAT
ATGCTGATTTGTTTTTGGCAGCTAAGAATTTATCAGATGCTATTTTACTTTCAGATATCCTAAGAGTAAA
TACTGAAATAACTAAGGCTCCCCTATCAGCTTCAATGATTAAACGCTACGATGAACATCATCAAGACTTG
ACTCTTTTAAAAGCTTTAGTTCGACAACAACTTCCAGAAAAGTATAAAGAAATCTTTTTTGATCAATCAA
AAAACGGATATGCAGGTTATATTGATGGGGGAGCTAGCCAAGAAGAATTTTATAAATTTATCAAACCAAT
TTTAGAAAAAATGGATGGTACTGAGGAATTATTGGTGAAACTAAATCGTGAAGATTTGCTGCGCAAGCAA
CGGACCTTTGACAACGGCTCTATTCCCCATCAAATTCACTTGGGTGAGCTGCATGCTATTTTGAGAAGAC
AAGAAGACTTTTATCCATTTTTAAAAGACAATCGTGAGAAGATTGAAAAAATCTTGACTTTTCGAATTCC
TTATTATGTTGGTCCATTGGCGCGTGGCAATAGTCGTTTTGCATGGATGACTCGGAAGTCTGAAGAAACA
ATTACCCCATGGAATTTTGAAGAAGTTGTCGATAAAGGTGCTTCAGCTCAATCATTTATTGAACGCATGA
CAAACTTTGATAAAAATCTTCCAAATGAAAAAGTACTACCAAAACATAGTTTGCTTTATGAGTATTTTAC
GGTTTATAACGAATTGACAAAGGTCAAATATGTTACTGAAGGAATGCGAAAACCAGCATTTCTTTCAGGT
GAACAGAAGAAAGCCATTGTTGATTTACTCTTCAAAACAAATCGAAAAGTAACCGTTAAGCAATTAAAAG
AAGATTATTTCAAAAAAATAGAATGTTTTGATAGTGTTGAAATTTCAGGAGTTGAAGATAGATTTAATGC
TTCATTAGGTACCTACCATGATTTGCTAAAAATTATTAAAGATAAAGATTTTTTGGATAATGAAGAAAAT
GAAGATATCTTAGAGGATATTGTTTTAACATTGACCTTATTTGAAGATAGGGAGATGATTGAGGAAAGAC
TTAAAACATATGCTCACCTCTTTGATGATAAGGTGATGAAACAGCTTAAACGTCGCCGTTATACTGGTTG
GGGACGTTTGTCTCGAAAATTGATTAATGGTATTAGGGATAAGCAATCTGGCAAAACAATATTAGATTTT
TTGAAATCAGATGGTTTTGCCAATCGCAATTTTATGCAGCTGATCCATGATGATAGTTTGACATTTAAAG
AAGACATTCAAAAAGCACAAGTGTCTGGACAAGGCGATAGTTTACATGAACATATTGCAAATTTAGCTGG
TAGCCCTGCTATTAAAAAAGGTATTTTACAGACTGTAAAAGTTGTTGATGAATTGGTCAAAGTAATGGGG
CGGCATAAGCCAGAAAATATCGTTATTGAAATGGCACGTGAAAATCAGACAACTCAAAAGGGCCAGAAAA
ATTCGCGAGAGCGTATGAAACGAATCGAAGAAGGTATCAAAGAATTAGGAAGTCAGATTCTTAAAGAGCA
TCCTGTTGAAAATACTCAATTGCAAAATGAAAAGCTCTATCTCTATTATCTCCAAAATGGAAGAGACATG
TATGTGGACCAAGAATTAGATATTAATCGTTTAAGTGATTATGATGTCGATGCCATTGTTCCACAAAGTT
TCCTTAAAGACGATTCAATAGACAATAAGGTCTTAACGCGTTCTGATAAAAATCGTGGTAAATCGGATAA
CGTTCCAAGTGAAGAAGTAGTCAAAAAGATGAAAAACTATTGGAGACAACTTCTAAACGCCAAGTTAATC
ACTCAACGTAAGTTTGATAATTTAACGAAAGCTGAACGTGGAGGTTTGAGTGAACTTGATAAAGCTGGTT
TTATCAAACGCCAATTGGTTGAAACTCGCCAAATCACTAAGCATGTGGCACAAATTTTGGATAGTCGCAT
GAATACTAAATACGATGAAAATGATAAACTTATTCGAGAGGTTAAAGTGATTACCTTAAAATCTAAATTA
GTTTCTGACTTCCGAAAAGATTTCCAATTCTATAAAGTACGTGAGATTAACAATTACCATCATGCCCATG
ATGCGTATCTAAATGCCGTCGTTGGAACTGCTTTGATTAAGAAATATCCAAAACTTGAATCGGAGTTTGT
CTATGGTGATTATAAAGTTTATGATGTTCGTAAAATGATTGCTAAGTCTGAGCAAGAAATAGGCAAAGCA
ACCGCAAAATATTTCTTTTACTCTAATATCATGAACTTCTTCAAAACAGAAATTACACTTGCAAATGGAG
AGATTCGCAAACGCCCTCTAATCGAAACTAATGGGGAAACTGGAGAAATTGTCTGGGATAAAGGGCGAGA
TTTTGCCACAGTGCGCAAAGTATTGTCCATGCCCCAAGTCAATATTGTCAAGAAAACAGAAGTACAGACA
GGCGGATTCTCCAAGGAGTCAATTTTACCAAAAAGAAATTCGGACAAGCTTATTGCTCGTAAAAAAGACT
GGGATCCAAAAAAATATGGTGGTTTTGATAGTCCAACGGTAGCTTATTCAGTCCTAGTGGTTGCTAAGGT
GGAAAAAGGGAAATCGAAGAAGTTAAAATCCGTTAAAGAGTTACTAGGGATCACAATTATGGAAAGAAGT
TCCTTTGAAAAAAATCCGATTGACTTTTTAGAAGCTAAAGGATATAAGGAAGTTAAAAAAGACTTAATCA
TTAAACTACCTAAATATAGTCTTTTTGAGTTAGAAAACGGTCGTAAACGGATGCTGGCTAGTGCCGGAGA
ATTACAAAAAGGAAATGAGCTGGCTCTGCCAAGCAAATATGTGAATTTTTTATATTTAGCTAGTCATTAT
GAAAAGTTGAAGGGTAGTCCAGAAGATAACGAACAAAAACAATTGTTTGTGGAGCAGCATAAGCATTATT
TAGATGAGATTATTGAGCAAATCAGTGAATTTTCTAAGCGTGTTATTTTAGCAGATGCCAATTTAGATAA
AGTTCTTAGTGCATATAACAAACATAGAGACAAACCAATACGTGAACAAGCAGAAAATATTATTCATTTA
TTTACGTTGACGAATCTTGGAGCTCCCGCTGCTTTTAAATATTTTGATACAACAATTGATCGTAAACGAT
ATACGTCTACAAAAGAAGTTTTAGATGCCACTCTTATCCATCAATCCATCACTGGTCTTTATGAAACACG
CATTGATTTGAGTCAGCTAGGAGGTGACTGAAGTATATTTTAGATGAAGATTATTTCTTAATAACTAAAA
ATATGGTATAATACTCTTAATAAATGCAGTAATACAGGGGCTTTTCAAGACTGAAGTCTAGCTGAGACAA
ATAGTGCGATTACGAAATTTTTTAGACAAAAATAGTCTACGAGGTTTTAGAGCTATGCTGTTTTGAATGG
TCCCAAAACATCCCGCGAAATTAATACGACTCACTATCAGTTTTAGAGCTATGCTGTTTTGAATGGTCCC
AAAACTTCAGCACACTGAGACTTGTTGAGTTCCATGTTTTAGAGCTATGCTGTTTTGAATGGACTCCATT
CAACATTGCCGATGATAACTTGAGAAAGAGGGTTAATACCAGCAGTCGGATACCTTCCTATTCTTTCTGT
TAAAGCGTTTTCATGTTATAATAGGCAAAAGAAGAGTAGTGTGATCGTCCATTCCGACAGCATCGCCAGT
CACTATGGCGTGCTGCTAGCGCTATATGCGTTGATGCAATTTCTATGCGCACCCGTTCTCGGAGCACTGT
CCGACCGCTTTGGCCGCCGCCCAGTCCTGCTCGCTTCGCTACTTGGAGCCACTATCGACTACGCGATCAT
GGCGACCACACCCGTCCTGTGGATCCTCTACGCCGGACGCATCGTGGCCGGCATCACCGGCGCCACAGGT
GCGGTTGCTGGCGCCTATATCGCCGACATCACCGATGGGGAAGATCGGGCTCGCCACTTCGGGCTCATGA
GCGCTTGTTTCGGCGTGGGTATGGTGGCAGGCCCCGTGGCCGGGGGACTGTTGGGCGCCATCTCCTTGCA
TGCACCATTCCTTGCGGCGGCGGTGCTCAACGGCCTCAACCTACTACTGGGCTGCTTCCTAATGCAGGAG
TCGCATAAGGGAGAGCGTCGACCGATGCCCTTGAGAGCCTTCAACCCAGTCAGCTCCTTCCGGTGGGCGC
GGGGCATGACTATCGTCGCCGCACTTATGACTGTCTTCTTTATCATGCAACTCGTAGGACAGGTGCCGGC
AGCGCTCTGGGTCATTTTCGGCGAGGACCGCTTTCGCTGGAGCGCGACGATGATCGGCCTGTCGCTTGCG
GTATTCGGAATCTTGCACGCCCTCGCTCAAGCCTTCGTCACTGGTCCCGCCACCAAACGTTTCGGCGAGA
AGCAGGCCATTATCGCCGGCATGGCGGCCGACGCGCTGGGCTACGTCTTGCTGGCGTTCGCGACGCGAGG
CTGGATGGCCTTCCCCATTATGATTCTTCTCGCTTCCGGCGGCATCGGGATGCCCGCGTTGCAGGCCATG
CTGTCCAGGCAGGTAGATGACGACCATCAGGGACAGCTTCAAGGATCGCTCGCGGCTCTTACCAGCCTAA
CTTCGATCATTGGACCGCTGATCGTCACGGCGATTTATGCCGCCTCGGCGAGCACATGGAACGGGTTGGC
ATGGATTGTAGGCGCCGCCCTATACCTTGTCTGCCTCCCCGCGTTGCGTCGCGGTGCATGGAGCCGGGCC
ACCTCGACCTGAATGGAAGCCGGCGGCACCTCGCTAACGGATTCACCACTCCAAGAATTGGAGCCAATCA
ATTCTTGCGGAGAACTGTGAATGCGCAAACCAACCCTTGGCAGAACATATCCATCGCGTCCGCCATCTCC
AGCAGCCGCACGCGGCGCATCTCGGGCAGCGTTGGGTCCTGGCCACGGGTGCGCATGATCGTGCTCCTGT
CGTTGAGGACCCGGCTAGGCTGGCGGGGTTGCCTTACTGGTTAGCAGAATGAATCACCGATACGCGAGCG
AACGTGAAGCGACTGCTGCTGCAAAACGTCTGCGACCTGAGCAACAACATGAATGGTCTTCGGTTTCCGT
GTTTCGTAAAGTCTGGAAACGCGGAAGTCCCCTACGTGCTGCTGAAGTTGCCCGCAACAGAGAGTGGAAC
CAACCGGTGATACCACGATACTATGACTGAGAGTCAACGCCATGAGCGGCCTCATTTCTTATTCTGAGTT
ACAACAGTCCGCACCGCTGTCCGGTAGCTCCTTCCGGTGGGCGCGGGGCATGACTATCGTCGCCGCACTT
ATGACTGTCTTCTTTATCATGCAACTCGTAGGACAGGTGCCGGCAGCGCCCAACAGTCCCCCGGCCACGG
GGCCTGCCACCATACCCACGCCGAAACAAGCGCCCTGCACCATTATGTTCCGGATCTGCATCGCAGGATG
CTGCTGGCTACCCTGTGGAACACCTACATCTGTATTAACGAAGCGCTAACCGTTTTTATCAGGCTCTGGG
AGGCAGAATAAATGATCATATCGTCAATTATTACCTCCACGGGGAGAGCCTGAGCAAACTGGCCTCAGGC
ATTTGAGAAGCACACGGTCACACTGCTTCCGGTAGTCAATAAACCGGTAAACCAGCAATAGACATAAGCG
GCTATTTAACGACCCTGCCCTGAACCGACGACCGGGTCGAATTTGCTTTCGAATTTCTGCCATTCATCCG
CTTATTATCACTTATTCAGGCGTAGCACCAGGCGTTTAAGGGCACCAATAACTGCCTTAAAAAAATTACG
CCCCGCCCTGCCACTCATCGCAGTACTGTTGTAATTCATTAAGCATTCTGCCGACATGGAAGCCATCACA
GACGGCATGATGAACCTGAATCGCCAGCGGCATCAGCACCTTGTCGCCTTGCGTATAATATTTGCCCATG
GTGAAAACGGGGGCGAAGAAGTTGTCCATATTGGCCACGTTTAAATCAAAACTGGTGAAACTCACCCAGG
GATTGGCTGAGACGAAAAACATATTCTCAATAAACCCTTTAGGGAAATAGGCCAGGTTTTCACCGTAACA
CGCCACATCTTGCGAATATATGTGTAGAAACTGCCGGAAATCGTCGTGGTATTCACTCCAGAGCGATGAA
AACGTTTCAGTTTGCTCATGGAAAACGGTGTAACAAGGGTGAACACTATCCCATATCACCAGCTCACCGT
CTTTCATTGCCATACG
Features (pLannotate 1.2.2; 18 found; start..end, strand, type, name):
    220..322     -  promoter       cat promoter: promoter of the E. coli cat gene encoding chloramphenicol acetyltransferase
    443..586     +  mobile_element IS1 (fragment): prokaryotic transposable element IS1
    705..760     -  rep_origin     RSF ori (fragment): Plasmids containing the RSF 1030 origin of replication can be propagated in E. coli cells that contain additional plasmids with compatible origins.
    848..1393    -  rep_origin     p15A ori: Plasmids containing the medium-copy-number p15A origin of replication can be propagated in E. coli cells that contain a second plasmid with the ColE1 origin.
   1505..1533    +  promoter       tet promoter: E. coli promoter for tetracycline efflux protein gene
   1581..1682    +  CDS            TcR (fragment): tetracycline efflux protein; tet; confers resistance to tetracycline
   1851..1929    -  misc_RNA       tracrRNA: trans-activating CRISPR RNA for the Streptococcus pyogenes CRISPR/Cas9 system
   2225..6331    +  CDS            dCas9: catalytically dead mutant of the Cas9 endonuclease from the Streptococcus pyogenes Type II CRISPR/Cas system RNA-guided DNA-binding protein that lacks endonuclease activity due to the D10A mutation in the RuvC catalytic domain and the H840A mutation in the HNH catalytic domain
   6352..6483    +  misc_feature   crRNA leader: crRNA leader sequence for the Streptococcus pyogenes CRISPR/Cas system
   6484..6519    +  repeat_region  DR: direct repeat for the Streptococcus pyogenes CRISPR/Cas system
   6529..6547    +  intron         CMV intron (fragment): modified intron A from human cytomegalovirus (CMV)
   6550..6585    +  repeat_region  DR: direct repeat for the Streptococcus pyogenes CRISPR/Cas system
   6616..6642    +  repeat_region  DR (fragment): direct repeat for the Streptococcus pyogenes CRISPR/Cas system
   6764..7852    +  CDS            TcR (fragment): tetracycline efflux protein; tet; confers resistance to tetracycline
   8356..8449    +  CDS            TcR (fragment): tetracycline efflux protein; tet; confers resistance to tetracycline
   8446..8503    -  CDS            TcR (fragment): tetracycline efflux protein; tet; confers resistance to tetracycline
   8493..8588    +  CDS            resD (fragment): REDF_ECOLI - Also known as D. Protein inferred from homology: Swiss-Prot protein existence level 3. Acts as a repressor of transcription and as a site-specific resolvase that cleaves at the RfsF site. From Escherichia coli (strain K12).
   8886..219     -  CDS            CmR (across the origin): chloramphenicol acetyltransferase; cat; confers resistance to chloramphenicol
