[The description below was written by a language model from this plasmid's Addgene catalogue record and pLannotate feature annotations shown in this document.]
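Description:
pdCas9-M-C4 is a low-copy bacterial expression plasmid for CRISPR-based transcriptional repression in Escherichia coli, built on the pdCas9 backbone. It replicates from a p15A origin, which is compatible with ColE1-type plasmids and so allows it to be maintained alongside separate expression vectors. Selection is by chloramphenicol, through a cat gene driven by its own promoter. The feature table also picks up several disrupted fragments of a tetracycline resistance gene, an IS1 fragment and a short resD fragment. These look like non-functional remnants of the parental cloning vector rather than working elements. A short hit annotated as a CMV intron fragment lies between the two CRISPR repeats, where the spacer sits, and is most likely a spurious match.

The payload is a complete Streptococcus pyogenes Type II system made catalytically inactive. It comprises dCas9, carrying the D10A and H840A mutations that abolish nuclease activity while preserving RNA-guided DNA binding, together with the tracrRNA and a minimal CRISPR array. The array consists of the crRNA leader followed by direct repeats flanking a single synthetic spacer, and the record gives its promoter as the constitutive wild-type S. pyogenes promoter. The spacer was cloned between BsaI sites, which are recorded as not destroyed. Once processed with the tracrRNA, the resulting crRNA directs dCas9 to the T7-lac promoter variant designated C4, where binding blocks transcription.

The plasmid belongs to a set of orthogonal repressors, each matched to a different hybrid T7-lac promoter variant. This allows individual genes in a multi-gene construct to be repressed independently, giving modular, tuneable control of metabolic pathway flux in E. coli.
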