Addgene plasmid #73427: pdCas9-M-C4
Purpose: CRISPR synthetic transcription factor repressor plasmid encoding dCas9, tracrRNA, and a single spacer CRISPR array encoding crRNA for orthogonal repression of T7-lac promoter variant C4.
Depositing lab: Mattheos Koffas. Depositing organization: Rensselaer Polytechnic Institute. Publication: Rapid generation of CRISPR/dCas9-regulated, orthogonally repressible hybrid T7-lac promoters for modular, tuneable control of metabolic pathway fluxes in Escherichia coli. Cress BF, Jones JA, Kim DC, Leitz QD, Englaender JA, Collins SM, Linhardt RJ, Koffas MA. Nucleic Acids Res. 2016 Apr 13. pii: gkw231. 10.1093/nar/gkw231 PubMed 27079979.
Backbone
  Vector backbone: pdCas9
  Backbone manufacturer: Luciano Marraffini (Addgene plasmid # 46569)
  Backbone size w/o insert (bp): 9296
  Vector type: Bacterial Expression, CRISPR, Synthetic Biology
Growth in bacteria
  Bacterial resistance: Chloramphenicol, 25 μg/mL
  Growth temperature: 37°C
  Growth strain: DH5alpha
  Copy number: Low Copy
Gene/Insert
  Gene/Insert name: Repressor C4 (orthogonal T7-lac repressor)
  gRNA/shRNA sequence: ATTAATACGACTCACTATCA
  Species: Synthetic
  Promoter: Constitutive wild-type S. pyogenes promoter
  Cloning method: Restriction Enzyme; 5′ cloning site BsaI (not destroyed); 3′ cloning site BsaI (not destroyed)
  Sequencing primers: 5′ dCas9-F3 (CACGCATTGATTTGAGTCAGC)
Terms and licenses: Academic/Nonprofit Terms; Industry Terms: Not Available to Industry
Depositor comments: Also encodes dCas9 and tracrRNA.
How to cite: pdCas9-M-C4 was a gift from Mattheos Koffas (Addgene plasmid # 73427 ; http://n2t.net/addgene:73427 ; RRID:Addgene_73427)
