>Addgene plasmid #73427 | pdCas9-M-C4 | addgene partial sequence | sequence record 139098 | pBRrevBam 5'-GGTGATGTCGGCGATATAGG-3'
ATCCACAGGACGGGTGTGGTCGCCATGATCGCGTAGTCGATAGTGGCTCCAAGTAGCGAAGCGAGCAGGA
CTGGGCGGCGGCCAAAGCGGTCGGACAGTGCTCCGAGAACGGGTGCGCATAGAAATTGCATCAACGCATA
TAGCGCTAGCAGCACGCCATAGTGACTGGCGATGCTGTCGGAATGGACGATCACACTACTCTTCTTTTGC
CTATTATAACATGAAAACGCTTTAACAGAAAGAATAGGAAGGTATCCGACTGCTGGTATTAACCCTCTTT
CTCAAGTTATCATCGGCAATGTTGAATGGAGTCCATTCAAAACAGCATAGCTCTAAAACATGGAACTCAA
CAAGTCTCAGTGTGCTGAAGTTTTGGGACCATTCAAAACAGCATAGCTCTAAAACTGATAGTGAGTCGTA
TTAATTTCGCGGGATGTTTTGGGACCATTCAAAACAGCATAGCTCTAAAACCTCGTAGACTATTTTTGTC
TAAAAAATTTCGTAATCGCACTATTTGTCTCAGCTAGACTTCAGTCTTGAAAAGCCCCTGTATTACTGCA
TTTATTAAGAGTATTATACCATATTTTTAGTTATTAAGAAATAATCTTCATCTAAAATATACTTCAGTCA
CCTCCTAGCTGACTCAAATCAATGCGTGTTTCATAAAGACCAGTGATGGATTGATGGATAAGAGTGGCAT
CTAAAACTTCTT
