>Addgene plasmid #73427 | pdCas9-M-C4 | addgene partial sequence | sequence record 141668 | StrepPyoCas9-5UTR-F 5'-CGGTGCCACTTTTTCAAGTTG-3'
ACAAGATTATTTTATAACTTTTATAACAAATAATCAAGGAGAAATTCAAAGAAATTTATCAGCCATAAAA
CAATACTTAATACTATAGAATGATAACAAAATAAACTACTTTTTAAAAGAATTTTGTGTTATAATCTATT
TATTATTAAGTATTGGGTAATATTTTTTGAAGAGATATTTTGAAAAAGAAAAATTAAAGCATATTAAACT
AATTTCGGAGGTCATTAAAACTATTATTGAAATCATCAAACTCATTATGGATTTAATTTAAACTTTTTAT
TTTAGGAGGCAAAAATGGATAAGAAATACTCAATAGGCTTAGCTATCGGCACAAATAGCGTCGGATGGGC
GGTGATCACTGATGAATATAAGGTTCCGTCTAAAAAGTTCAAGGTTCTGGGAAATACAGACCGCCACAGT
ATCAAAAAAAATCTTATAGGGGCTCTTTTATTTGACAGTGGAGAGACAGCGGAAGCGACTCGTCTCAAAC
GGACAGCTCGTAGAAGGTATACACGTCGGAAGAATCGTATTTGTTATCTACAGGAGATTTTTTCAAATGA
GATGGCGAAAGTAGATGATAGTTTCTTTCATCGACTTGAAGAGTCTTTTTTGGTGGAAGAAGACAAGAAG
CATGAACGTCATCCTATTTTTGGAAATATAGTAGATGAAGTTGCTTATCATGAGAAATATCCAACTATCT
ATCATCTGCGAAA
